Addgene plasmid #146345: pAc5.1B-lambdaN-HA-DmGW182-WG438G_F
Purpose: Insect Expression of DmGW182-WG438G
Depositing lab: Elisa Izaurralde. Depositing organization: Max Planck Institute for Developmental Biology. Publication: A C-terminal silencing domain in GW182 is essential for miRNA function. Eulalio A, Helms S, Fritzsch C, Fauser M, Izaurralde E. RNA. 2009 Jun;15(6):1067-77. doi: 10.1261/rna.1605509. Epub 2009 Apr 21. PubMed 19383769.
Backbone
  Vector backbone: Unknown
  Vector type: Insect Expression
Growth in bacteria
  Bacterial resistance: Ampicillin, 100 μg/mL
  Growth temperature: 37°C
  Growth strain: DH5alpha
  Copy number: Low Copy
Gene/Insert
  Gene/Insert name: DmGW182-WG438G
  Species: D. melanogaster (fly)
  Entrez Gene: gw (a.k.a. Dmel_CG31992, CG11484, CG31992, CG9905, Dmel\CG31992, GQ182, GW, GW182, Gw, Gw182, anon-EST:Posey205, dGW182, gw182)
  Cloning method: Unknown
Terms and licenses: Academic/Nonprofit Terms; Industry Terms: Not Available to Industry
Depositor comments: Plasmids from this collection were made available to the research community and donated after the lab closed. Please note that the sequence provided by the depositing laboratory may be theoretical/predicted or based on Sanger sequencing results. There may be discrepancies between sequencing results obtained by Addgene and the depositor sequence. If an Addgene verified sequence is not available, please contact before placing your order to request that our lab fully sequence the plasmid.
How to cite: pAc5.1B-lambdaN-HA-DmGW182-WG438G_F was a gift from Elisa Izaurralde (Addgene plasmid # 146345 ; http://n2t.net/addgene:146345 ; RRID:Addgene_146345)
