[The description below was written by a language model from this plasmid's Addgene catalogue record and pLannotate feature annotations shown in this document.]
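Description:
pAc5.1B-lambdaN-HA-DmGW182-WG438G_F is a 9.6 kb insect expression plasmid for producing a mutant form of the Drosophila melanogaster GW182 protein (gene gw) in fly cells. The catalogue lists the backbone as unknown, although the name and feature layout point to a pAc5.1B-type vector. In bacteria it is maintained through a ColE1/pUC-family origin and selected with ampicillin via the β-lactamase gene and its own promoter. The annotation calls this origin high-copy, whereas the catalogue records the plasmid as low copy. Short fragments of a tetracycline resistance gene and of SV40 large T antigen are also annotated and appear to be non-functional backbone remnants.

Expression is driven by the constitutive Drosophila actin 5C promoter. The open reading frame begins with a short fragment of the bacteriophage lambda N protein, the peptide that binds boxB RNA hairpins, followed by an HA epitope (annotated as a partial match to 3xHA, consistent with a single copy) and then the gw coding sequence. A V5 tag is annotated downstream of the insert, but the record does not show whether it is in frame or translated. An SV40 polyadenylation signal follows the cassette, although it is annotated on the opposite strand. The "WG438G" designation marks the variant, but the record does not define the change it introduces.

The lambdaN fusion is the standard design for tethering assays, in which the protein is artificially recruited to a boxB-containing reporter mRNA so that its silencing activity can be measured independently of miRNA or Argonaute binding. This fits the associated work on GW182 domains required for miRNA function, with the HA tag allowing the protein to be detected.
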