Features (pLannotate 1.2.2; 11 found; start..end, strand, type, name):
     56..2568    +  promoter       Ac5 promoter: Drosophila melanogaster actin 5C promoter
   2589..2654    +  CDS            N (fragment): REGN_LAMBD - Experimental evidence at protein level: Swiss-Prot protein existence level 1. Plays a role as a transcriptional antitermination factor that allows the virus to initiate its lytic phase. Activates expression of the delayed viral early genes by modifying host RNA polymerase (RNAP) into a form that is resistant to termination signals. This antitermination function requires the host NusA protein which serves to stabilize the interaction between antitermination protein N and host RNA polymerase. From Escherichia phage lambda (Bacteriophage lambda).
   2682..2708    +  CDS            3xHA (fragment): three tandem HA epitope tags
   2709..6860    +  CDS            gw: GAWKY_DROME - Also known as GW182 From Drosophila melanogaster (Fruit fly).
   6899..6940    +  CDS            V5 tag: epitope tag from simian virus 5
   7040..7174    -  polyA_signal   SV40 poly(A) signal: SV40 polyadenylation signal
   7197..7281    -  CDS            large T antigen (fragment): large T antigen from SV40 (simian virus 40)
   7282..7752    +  CDS            TcR (fragment): tetracycline efflux protein; tet; confers resistance to tetracycline
   7796..8384    -  rep_origin     ori: high-copy-number ColE1/pMB1/pBR322/pUC origin of replication
   8555..9415    -  CDS            AmpR: β-lactamase; bla; confers resistance to ampicillin, carbenicillin, and related antibiotics
   9416..9520    -  promoter       AmpR promoter: bla
>Addgene plasmid #146345 | pAc5.1B-lambdaN-HA-DmGW182-WG438G_F | depositor full sequence | sequence record 288790 | Full Sequence
CTTCAAGGAATTAATTCTATATTCTAAAAACACAAATGATACTTCTAAAAAAAATCATGAATGGCATCAA
CTCTGAATCAAATCTTTGCAGATGCACCTACTTCTCATTTCCACTGTCACATCATTTTTCCAGATCTCGC
TGCCTGTTATGTGGCCCACAAACCAAGACACGTTTTATGGCCATTAAAGCTGGCTGATCGTCGCCAAACA
CCAAATACATATCAATATGTACATTCGAGAAAGAAGCGATCAAAGAAGCGTCTTCGGGCGAGTAGGAGAA
TGCGGAGGAGAAGGAGAACGAGCTGATCTAGTATCTCTCCACAATCCAATGCCAACTGACCAACTGGCCA
TATTCGGAGCAATTTGAAGCCAATTTCCATCGCCTGGCGATCGCTCCATTCTTGGCTATATGTTTTTCAC
CGTTCCCGGGGCCATTTTCAAAGACTCGTCGGTAAGATAAGATTGTGTCACTCGCTGTCTCTCTTCATTT
GTCGAAGAATGCTGAGGAATTTCGCGATGACGTCGGCGAGTATTTTGAAGAATGAGAATAATTTGTATTT
ATACGAAAATCAGTTAGTGGAATTTTCTACAAAAACATGTTATCTATAGATAATTTTGTTGCAAAATATG
TTGACTATGACAAAGATTGTATGTATATACCTTTAATGTATTCTCATTTTCTTATGTATTTATAATGGCA
ATGATGATACTGATGATATTTTAAGATGATGCCAGACCACAGGCTGATTTCTGCGTCTTTTGCCGAACGC
AGTGCATGTGCGGTTGTTGTTTTTTGGAATAGTTTCAATTTTCGGACTGTCCGCTTTGATTTCAGTTTCT
TGGCTTATTCAAAAAGCAAAGTAAAGCCAAAAAAGCGAGATGGCAATACCAAATGCGGCAAAACGGTAGT
GGAAGGAAAGGGGTGCGGGGCAGCGGAAGGAAGGGTGGGGCGGGGCGTGGCGGGGTCTGTGGCTGGGCGC
GACGTCACCGACGTTGGAGCCACTCCTTTGACCATGTGTGCGTGTGTGTATTATTCGTGTCTCGCCACTC
GCCGGTTGTTTTTTTCTTTTTATCTCGCTCTCTCTAGCGCCATCTCGTACGCATGCTCAACGCACCGCAT
GTTGCCGTGTCCTTTATGCGTCATTTTGGCTCGAAATAGGCAATTATTTAAACAAAGATTAGTCAACGAA
AACGCTAAAATAAATAAGTCTACAATATGGTTACTTATTGCCATGTGTGTGCAGCCAACGATAGCAACAA
AAGCAACAACACAGTGGCTTTCCCTCTTTCACTTTTTGTTTGCAAGCGCGTGCGAGCAAGACGGCACGAC
CGGCAAACGCAATTACGCTGACAAAGAGCAGACGAAGTTTTGGCCGAAAAACATCAAGGCGCCTGATACG
AATGCATTTGCAATAACAATTGCGATATTTAATATTGTTTATGAAGCTGTTTGACTTCAAAACACACAAA
AAAAAAAATAAAACAAATTATTTGAAAGAGAATTAGGAATCGGACAGCTTATCGTTACGGGCTAACAGCA
CACCGAGACGAAATAGCTTACCTGACGTCACAGCCTCTGGAAGAACTGCCGCCAAGCAGAGAGAGAGAGA
AAAAGAGGGAGAGCAGCTTAGACCGCATGTGCTTGTGTGTGAGGCGTCTCTCTCTTCGTCTCCTGTTTGC
GCAAACGCATAGACTGCACTGAGAAAATCGATTACCTATTTTTTATGAATGAATATTTGCACTATTACTA
TTCAAAACTATTAAGATAGCAATCACATTCAATAGCCAAATACTATACCACCTGAGCGATGCAACGAAAT
GATCAATTTGAGCAAAAATGCTGCATATTTAGGACGGCATCATTATAGAAATGCTTCTTGCTGTGTACTT
TTCTCTCGTCTGGCAGCTGTTTCGCCGTTATTGTTAAAACCGGCTTAAGTTAGGTGTGTTTTCTACGACT
AGTGATGCCCCTACTAGAAGATGTGTGTTGCACAAATGTCCCTGAATAACCAATTTGAAGTGCAGATAGC
AGTAAACGTAAGCTAATATGAATATTATTTAACTGTAATGTTTTAATATCGCTGGACATTACTAATAAAC
CCACTATAAACACATGTACATATGTATGTTTTGGCATACAATGAGTAGTTGGGGAAAAAATGTGTAAAAG
CACCGTGACCATCACAGCATAAAGATAACCAGCTGAAGTATCGAATATGAGTAACCCCCAAATTGAATCA
CATGCCGCAACTGATAGGACCCATGGAAGTACACTCTTCATGGCGATATACAAGACACACACAAGCACGA
ACACCCAGTTGCGGAGGAAATTCTCCGTAAATGAAAACCCAATCGGCGAACAATTCATACCCATATATGG
TAAAAGTTTTGAACGCGACTTGAGAGCGGAGAGCATTGCGGCTGATAAGGTTTTAGCGCTAAGCGGGCTT
TATAAAACGGGCTGCGGGACCAGTTTTCATATCACTACCGTTTGAGTTCTTGTGCTGTGTGGATACTCCT
CCCGACACAAAGCCGCTCCATCAGCCAGCAGTCGTCTAATCCAGAGACCCCGGATCGGGGTACCCAACAT
GGACGCACAAACACGACGACGTGAGCGTCGCGCTGAGAAACAAGCTCAATGGAAAGCTGCAAACGGTGGA
TCTCCTCCAAGCTTGATGGCTTACCCATACGATGTTCCAGATTACGCTATGCGTGAAGCCCTTTTTTCCC
AAGATGGCTGGGGCTGTCAGCATGTTAACCAGGATACTAATTGGGAAGTTCCCAGTTCGCCAGAACCAGC
CAATAAGGATGCACCCGGTCCACCAATGTGGAAGCCAAGCATTAACAATGGTACTGATCTTTGGGAGTCC
AATTTGAGAAACGGAGGTCAGCCGGCCGCACAGCAAGTTCCAAAGCCGTCGTGGGGTCATACACCATCCT
CTAACTTAGGTGGAACATGGGGTGAGGACGACGATGGCGCCGATAGTAGTAGTGTGTGGACTGGAGGAGC
TGTTAGCAACGCGGGATCCGGAGCTGCAGTGGGAGTAAACCAAGCCGGAGTTAATGTCGGTCCAGGCGGT
GTTGTTTCGTCTGGCGGACCTCAGTGGGGACAAGGTGTCGTTGGCGTCGGACTTGGATCAACTGGAGGTA
ACGGGTCAAGCAATATAACTGGATCGTCTGGAGTCGCAACAGGTAGTAGCGGAAACTCCAGCAACGCTGG
TAACGGTTGGGGAGACCCTCGTGAAATACGCCCTTTGGGAGTTGGTGGCTCCATGGATATTCGAAATGTT
GAACATCGCGGCGGTAACGGTTCTGGAGCAACTTCGAGCGATCCACGAGACATTCGCATGATCGATCCGC
GTGACCCTATTCGAGGAGATCCCCGTGGAATATCTGGTCGTCTTAATGGGACCTCTGAAATGTGGGGTCA
TCATCCACAAATGTCCCATAACCAGTTGCAAGGTATCAACAAAATGGTTGGTCAAAGTGTAGCAACTGCC
AGCACCAGTGTCGGAACATCTGGCTCGGGCATCGGTCCTGGAGGTCCCGGTCCTAGTACAGTATCAGGCA
ATATCCCAACACAGTGGGGGCCTGCTCAACCGGTAAGCGTTGGTGTAAGTGGTCCCAAAGACATGTCAAA
ACAGATAAGTGGATGGGAGGAACCATCACCACCGCCTCAGCGTCGCAGTATTCCTAACTACGATGATGGT
ACATCGTTGTGGGGTCAGCAAACTCGTGTTCCCGCTGCAAGCGGTCACTGGAAAGACATGACTGATTCGA
TAGGTCGTAGTAGTCATCTCATGCGTGGCCAAAGCCAAACGGGAGGTATAGGAATAGCCGGCGTTGGAAA
TAGCAATGTTCCAGTGGGAGCCAATCCAAGTAATCCTATAAGCAGTGTAGTTGGACCTCAAGCCCGGATT
CCATCTGTGGGCGGCGTACAACACAAACCAGACGGCGGCGCTATGTGGGTGCATTCCGGCAATGTAGGTG
GCAGAAATAATGTTGCTGCTGTTACTACTGCAGCGGATGACACTCATAGCGTTAATGTCGGCGCTCCCAG
CAGTGGCAGTGTATCCAGCAACAATTGGGTTGATGACAAGTCCAACTCAACCTTGGCACAAAACTCTTGG
AGCGACCCGGCCCCTGTTGGAGTTAGTTGGGGCAATAAGCAAAGCAAACCGCCAAGCAATAGTGCTTCAT
CAGGTTGGAGCACTGCTGCGGGCGTGGTGGATGGGGTTGATCTAGGATCTGAGTGGAACACGCACGGGGG
GATTATTGGAAAATCTCAGCAACAACAAAAACTAGCGGGACTTAACGTGGGAATGGTGAACGTAATTAAC
GCGGAGATCATTAAGCAAAGCAAGCAATACAGGATCCTTGTCGAGAACGGCTTTAAAAAGGAAGATGTAG
AGCGGGCATTAGTGATTGCTAATATGAACATCGAAGAGGCAGCCGATATGCTCCGTGCCAACTCATCCCT
ATCAATGGATGGTTGGCGTCGACATGATGAGTCCCTTGGATCTTATGCCGACCACAATAGTTCAACAAGC
AGCGGTGGATTTGCTGGTCGTTACCCGGTCAACAGTGGACAACCTTCAATGTCCTTTCCTCATAATAACC
TTATGAATAACATGGGAGGTACCGCTGTTACTGGAGGTAACAACAATACAAACATGACAGCTTTACAGGT
GCAAAAGTATTTAAATCAAGGGCAACATGGTGTCGCTGTTGGACCGCAAGCCGTTGGTAATTCTTCAGCA
GTATCTGTCGGATTTGGTCAGAACACGTCTAACGCAGCAGTGGCAGGAGCAGCCTCTGTAAATATAGCAG
CAAATACAAACAACCAACCGTCTGGTCAGCAAATTCGCATGCTAGGCCAGCAAATTCAGTTGGCCATTCA
TAGTGGTTTCATATCTAGTCAGATATTGACTCAACCGCTAACTCAAACAACCCTTAACCTTTTAAACCAA
CTTCTTAGCAATATTAAGCATCTCCAGGCTGCGCAGCAATCCCTTACCCGCGGGGGAAATGTCAATCCAA
TGGCAGTGAATGTGGCTATATCTAAATACAAGCAGCAAATCCAGAATTTACAGAACCAGATAAATGCACA
ACAGGCTGTGTATGTAAAACAGCAAAATATGCAACCAACTTCACAACAACAACAGCCCCAACAACAGCAA
CTTCCTTCTGTTCATCTAAGTAACTCAGGCAACGACTATTTAAGAGGTCACGATGCAATAAATAATTTGC
AAAGCAACTTTTCTGAGCTCAATATTAATAAGCCAAGTGGATATCAAGGAGCGTCCAATCAACAATCCCG
ATTAAATCAGTGGAAGCTTCCAGTATTAGATAAGGAGATCAACTCTGACAGTACGGAATTTTCTCGTGCC
CCAGGTGCAACGAAACAAAATTTGACGGCCAACACAAGCAACATAAACTCTTTGGGTCTTCAAAACGATA
GTACATGGTCAACTGGACGCAGTATTGGTGACGGTTGGCCTGATCCCTCATCTGATAACGAGAATAAAGA
CTGGTCTGTTGCTCAGCCAACTTCAGCAGCAACTGCTTACACTGATCTGGTCCAAGAGTTTGAGCCAGGC
AAGCCATGGAAGGGTTCACAGATCAAAAGCATAGAAGATGATCCCAGCATTACACCAGGAAGCGTTGCTA
GATCTCCATTGTCTATTAATTCGACGCCAAAAGATGCTGACATATTTGCCAATACCGGTAAAAATTCACC
GACTGATTTACCGCCACTAAGTTTATCGTCGTCTACATGGAGTTTTAATCCAAACCAAAATTATCCGAGT
CACAGTTGGTCTGACAATAGTCAACAATGTACCGCCACTTCGGAGCTTTGGACAAGCCCGCTAAATAAAT
CATCGTCTCGAGGTCCCCCGCCAGGATTGACTGCCAATTCAAATAAATCTGCAAATAGTAATGCGTCAAC
GCCAACAACTATTACCGGAGGTGCGAATGGATGGTTACAGCCTCGAAGTGGCGGTGTTCAAACCACAAAC
ACTAATTGGACAGGTGGTAACACCACTTGGGGCTCCAGTTGGTTGCTTTTGAAAAATCTAACAGCACAGA
TTGATGGTCCTACTTTGCGTACACTGTGTATGCAGCATGGGCCCCTTGTCAGCTTTCACCCGTATTTGAA
CCAAGGAATTGCCTTATGTAAATATACTACTCGTGAGGAGGCGAACAAGGCGCAAATGGCGTTAAACAAC
TGTGTCCTCGCCAACACCACAATATTTGCTGAATCTCCCAGCGAGAACGAGGTGCAAAGCATTATGCAGC
ACTTACCACAAACTCCTTCCTCTACAAGCTCTAGTGGAACTAGTGGTGGCAACGTCGGAGGCGTCGGCAC
TTCAGCCAATAATGCAAACAGTGGTTCTGCAGCTTGTCTGTCCGGAAACAATAGCGGCAACGGAAACGGC
AGCGCGAGCGGCGCCGGCAGCGGCAACAATGGCAACAGTAGCTGCAACAACAGTGCCGCCGGGGGGGGCA
GCAGCAGCAACAACACGATTACCACTGTAGCAAATTCGAATCTTGTTGGTTCTAGTGGCTCTGTCTCAAA
TTCCTCTGGCGTTACTGCTAACTCTAGTACTGTTTCTGTAGTTAGTTGTACAGCGAGTGGGAATTCCATA
AATGGGGCAGGTACTGCAAACAGTTCTGGTTCAAAGAGTAGTGCAAACAATTTAGCTAGCGGCCAGTCTA
GCGCTTCTAACTTAACTAATAGCACCAATTCAACATGGCGACAAACTAGCCAAAACCAAGCTCTTCAAAG
TCAAAGCAGGCCATCAGGCAGAGAAGCTGACTTTGATTATATATCTCTCGTTTATTCCATTGTTGATGAT
TAAGCGGCCGCTCGAGTCTAGAGGGCCCGCGGTTCGAAGGTAAGCCTATCCCTAACCCTCTCCTCGGTCT
CGATTCTACGCGTACCGGTCATCATCACCATCACCATTGAGTTTAAACCCGCTGATCAGCCTCGACTGTG
CCTTCTAAGGCCTGAGCTCGCTGATCAGCCTCGATCGAGGATCCAGACATGATAAGATACATTGATGAGT
TTGGACAAACCACAACTAGAATGCAGTGAAAAAAATGCTTTATTTGTGAAATTTGTGATGCTATTGCTTT
ATTTGTAACCATTATAAGCTGCAATAAACAAGTTAACAACAACAATTGCATTCATTTTATGTTTCAGGTT
CAGGGGGAGGTGTGGGAGGTTTTTTAAAGCAAGTAAAACCTCTACAAATGTGGTATGGCTGATTATGATC
AGTCGACCGATGCCCTTGAGAGCCTTCAACCCAGTCAGCTCCTTCCGGTGGGCGCGGGGCATGACTATCG
TCGCCGCACTTATGACTGTCTTCTTTATCATGCAACTCGTAGGACAGGTGCCGGCAGCGCTCTGGGTCAT
TTTCGGCGAGGACCGCTTTCGCTGGAGCGCGACGATGATCGGCCTGTCGCTTGCGGTATTCGGAATCTTG
CACGCCCTCGCTCAAGCCTTCGTCACTGGTCCCGCCACCAAACGTTTCGGCGAGAAGCAGGCCATTATCG
CCGGCATGGCGGCCGACGCGCTGGGCTACGTCTTGCTGGCGTTCGCGACGCGAGGCTGGATGGCCTTCCC
CATTATGATTCTTCTCGCTTCCGGCGGCATCGGGATGCCCGCGTTGCAGGCCATGCTGTCCAGGCAGGTA
GATGACGACCATCAGGGACAGCTTCAAGGATCGCTCGCGGCTCTTACCAGCCAGCAAAAGGCCAGGAACC
GTAAAAAGGCCGCGTTGCTGGCGTTTTTCCATAGGCTCCGCCCCCCTGACGAGCATCACAAAAATCGACG
CTCAAGTCAGAGGTGGCGAAACCCGACAGGACTATAAAGATACCAGGCGTTTCCCCCTGGAAGCTCCCTC
GTGCGCTCTCCTGTTCCGACCCTGCCGCTTACCGGATACCTGTCCGCCTTTCTCCCTTCGGGAAGCGTGG
CGCTTTCTCAATGCTCACGCTGTAGGTATCTCAGTTCGGTGTAGGTCGTTCGCTCCAAGCTGGGCTGTGT
GCACGAACCCCCCGTTCAGCCCGACCGCTGCGCCTTATCCGGTAACTATCGTCTTGAGTCCAACCCGGTA
AGACACGACTTATCGCCACTGGCAGCAGCCACTGGTAACAGGATTAGCAGAGCGAGGTATGTAGGCGGTG
CTACAGAGTTCTTGAAGTGGTGGCCTAACTACGGCTACACTAGAAGGACAGTATTTGGTATCTGCGCTCT
GCTGAAGCCAGTTACCTTCGGAAAAAGAGTTGGTAGCTCTTGATCCGGCAAACAAACCACCGCTGGTAGC
GGTGGTTTTTTTGTTTGCAAGCAGCAGATTACGCGCAGAAAAAAAGGATCTCAAGAAGATCCTTTGATCT
TTTCTACGGGGTCTGACGCTCAGTGGAACGAAAACTCACGTTAAGGGATTTTGGTCATGAGATTATCAAA
AAGGATCTTCACCTAGATCCTTTTAAATTAAAAATGAAGTTTTAAATCAATCTAAAGTATATATGAGTAA
ACTTGGTCTGACAGTTACCAATGCTTAATCAGTGAGGCACCTATCTCAGCGATCTGTCTATTTCGTTCAT
CCATAGTTGCCTGACTCCCCGTCGTGTAGATAACTACGATACGGGAGGGCTTACCATCTGGCCCCAGTGC
TGCAATGATACCGCGAGACCCACGCTCACCGGCTCCAGATTTATCAGCAATAAACCAGCCAGCCGGAAGG
GCCGAGCGCAGAAGTGGTCCTGCAACTTTATCCGCCTCCATCCAGTCTATTAATTGTTGCCGGGAAGCTA
GAGTAAGTAGTTCGCCAGTTAATAGTTTGCGCAACGTTGTTGCCATTGCTGCAGGCATCGTGGTGTCACG
CTCGTCGTTTGGTATGGCTTCATTCAGCTCCGGTTCCCAACGATCAAGGCGAGTTACATGATCCCCCATG
TTGTGCAAAAAAGCGGTTAGCTCCTTCGGTCCTCCGATCGTTGTCAGAAGTAAGTTGGCCGCAGTGTTAT
CACTCATGGTTATGGCAGCACTGCATAATTCTCTTACTGTCATGCCATCCGTAAGATGCTTTTCTGTGAC
TGGTGAGTACTCAACCAAGTCATTCTGAGAATAGTGTATGCGGCGACCGAGTTGCTCTTGCCCGGCGTCA
ACACGGGATAATACCGCGCCACATAGCAGAACTTTAAAAGTGCTCATCATTGGAAAACGTTCTTCGGGGC
GAAAACTCTCAAGGATCTTACCGCTGTTGAGATCCAGTTCGATGTAACCCACTCGTGCACCCAACTGATC
TTCAGCATCTTTTACTTTCACCAGCGTTTCTGGGTGAGCAAAAACAGGAAGGCAAAATGCCGCAAAAAAG
GGAATAAGGGCGACACGGAAATGTTGAATACTCATACTCTTCCTTTTTCAATATTATTGAAGCATTTATC
AGGGTTATTGTCTCATGAGCGGATACATATTTGAATGTATTTAGAAAAATAAACAAATAGGGGTTCCGCG
CACATTTCCCCGAAAAGTGCCACCTGACGTCTAAGAAACCATTATTATCATGACATTAACCTATAAAAAT
AGGCGTATCACGAGGCCCTTTCGT
